>Addgene plasmid #207782 | qTAG-C-mNeon-Blast-H3C2 | addgene full sequence | sequence record 416186 | Addgene NGS Result
TCGCGCGTTTCGGTGATGACGGTGAAAACCTCTGACACATGCAGCTCCCGGAGACGGTCACAGCTTGTCT
GTAAGCGGATGCCGGGAGCAGACAAGCCCGTCAGGGCGCGTCAGCGGGTGTTGGCGGGTGTCGGGGCTGG
CTTAACTATGCGGCATCAGAGCAGATTGTACTGAGAGTGCACCATATGCGGTGTGAAATACCGCACAGAT
GCGTAAGGAGAAAATACCGCATCAGGCGCCATTCGCCATTCAGGCTGCGCAACTGTTGGGAAGGGCGATC
GGTGCGGGCCTCTTCGCTATTACGCCAGCTGGCGAAAGGGGGATGTGCTGCAAGGCGATTAAGTTGGGTA
ACGCCAGGGTTTTCCCAGTCACGACGTTGTAAAACGACGGCCAGTGAATTCGATGGACCAATCCAAGAAG
GGCGCGGGGATTTTTGAATTTTCTTGGGTCCAATAGTTGGTGGTCTGACTCTATAAAAGAAGAGTAGCTC
TTTCCTTTCCTCCACAGACGTCTCTGCAGGCAAGCTTTTCTGTGGTTTTGCC
[408 nt withheld, positions 543-950]
GGAGGAAGCGGAGGATCTGGCGGTACCATGGTGAGCAAGGGCGAGGAGGATAACATGGCCTCTCTCCCAG
CGACACATGAGTTACACATCTTTGGCTCCATCAACGGTGTGGACTTTGACATGGTGGGTCAGGGCACCGG
CAATCCAAATGATGGTTATGAGGAGTTAAACCTGAAGTCCACCAAGGGTGACCTCCAGTTCTCCCCCTGG
ATTCTGGTCCCTCATATCGGGTATGGCTTCCATCAGTACCTGCCCTACCCTGACGGGATGTCGCCTTTCC
AGGCCGCCATGGTAGATGGCTCCGGATACCAAGTCCATCGCACAATGCAGTTTGAAGATGGTGCCTCCCT
TACTGTTAACTACCGCTACACCTACGAGGGAAGCCACATCAAAGGAGAGGCCCAGGTGAAGGGGACTGGT
TTCCCTGCTGACGGTCCTGTGATGACCAACTCGCTGACCGCTGCGGACTGGTGCAGGTCGAAGAAGACTT
ACCCCAACGACAAAACCATCATCAGTACCTTTAAGTGGAGTTACACCACTGGAAATGGCAAGCGCTACCG
GAGCACTGCGCGGACCACCTACACCTTTGCCAAGCCAATGGCGGCTAACTATCTGAAGAACCAGCCGATG
TACGTGTTCCGTAAGACGGAGCTCAAGCACTCCAAGACCGAGCTCAACTTCAAGGAGTGGCAAAAGGCCT
TTACCGATGTGATGGGCATGGACGAGCTGTACAAGGGCTCTGGCTACCCCTACGACGTGCCCGACTACGC
CGGCTATCCGTATGATGTCCCGGACTATGCAACGCGTTACCGTTCGTATAGCATACATTATACGAAGTTA
TCTGGATCCGGAGCTACTAACTTCAGCCTGCTGAAGCAGGCCGGAGACGTGGAGGAGAACCCTGGACCTT
CTAGAATGGCCAAGCCTTTGTCTCAAGAAGAATCCACCCTCATTGAAAGAGCAACGGCTACAATCAACAG
CATCCCCATCTCTGAAGACTACAGCGTCGCCAGCGCAGCTCTCTCTAGCGACGGCCGCATCTTCACTGGT
GTCAATGTATATCATTTTACTGGGGGACCTTGTGCAGAACTCGTGGTGCTGGGCACTGCTGCTGCTGCGG
CAGCTGGCAACCTGACTTGTATCGTCGCGATCGGAAATGAGAACAGGGGCATCTTGAGCCCCTGCGGACG
GTGCCGACAGGTGCTTCTCGATCTGCATCCTGGGATCAAAGCCATAGTGAAGGACAGTGATGGACAGCCG
ACGGCAGTTGGGATTCGTGAATTGCTGCCCTCTGGTTATGTGTGGGAGGGCCCCGGGATAACTTCGTATA
GCATACATTATACGAACGGTAGCCTCGAGACCGGTAAGAGCAAGTGATAAATGTAAAGTCACTTTTTCAT
CAGTCTTAAAACCCAAAGTCTCTTTTCAGAGCCACCCACTTATTCCAACGAAAGTAGCTGTGATAATTTT
TTGTTGTCTTAACAGAACAAATTTCTAAGGACCCCCCCGGAAAGCATTAGACTATGGTCTTAAAGTTGAT
TAACAGAAATAACGGTTTGGTCAGTCTTGCAGTGTAGGTTATTTCTGACCTTATTAAGGTGCTATTTGGA
GAGAAGCTGTGTAAGTCCACTATCATTCAGGCCTCTAGCTTGCTATGATTAGCATTTGTTTAAACAACTT
TGTAAGAGTAAGGGAAAAATCTGGTAAGTAGTTAACTGGCGCTTACTAGGCATTTTTGCAAAGCTTTGAA
AAGATTAGAAAATTGTGTCTTGCGAGTTCCAGTGTCTTCCTCAAAATGCTTAGGAAGATTTTCTCAGCTC
AATACATAGTCCCCTAGGTTTTCTCATATATTATATCTATATCTACATATATATCTACTGTTAAATTCAT
TTGGCTGTTAACATTAACCTGAAATTTATTCTGGTGAAGCTTGGCGTAATCATGGTCATAGCTGTTTCCT
GTGTGAAATTGTTATCCGCTCACAATTCCACACAACATACGAGCCGGAAGCATAAAGTGTAAAGCCTGGG
GTGCCTAATGAGTGAGCTAACTCACATTAATTGCGTTGCGCTCACTGCCCGCTTTCCAGTCGGGAAACCT
GTCGTGCCAGCTGCATTAATGAATCGGCCAACGCGCGGGGAGAGGCGGTTTGCGTATTGGGCGCTCTTCC
GCTTCCTCGCTCACTGACTCGCTGCGCTCGGTCGTTCGGCTGCGGCGAGCGGTATCAGCTCACTCAAAGG
CGGTAATACGGTTATCCACAGAATCAGGGGATAACGCAGGAAAGAACATGTGAGCAAAAGGCCAGCAAAA
GGCCAGGAACCGTAAAAAGGCCGCGTTGCTGGCGTTTTTCCATAGGCTCCGCCCCCCTGACGAGCATCAC
AAAAATCGACGCTCAAGTCAGAGGTGGCGAAACCCGACAGGACTATAAAGATACCAGGCGTTTCCCCCTG
GAAGCTCCCTCGTGCGCTCTCCTGTTCCGACCCTGCCGCTTACCGGATACCTGTCCGCCTTTCTCCCTTC
GGGAAGCGTGGCGCTTTCTCATAGCTCACGCTGTAGGTATCTCAGTTCGGTGTAGGTCGTTCGCTCCAAG
CTGGGCTGTGTGCACGAACCCCCCGTTCAGCCCGACCGCTGCGCCTTATCCGGTAACTATCGTCTTGAGT
CCAACCCGGTAAGACACGACTTATCGCCACTGGCAGCAGCCACTGGTAACAGGATTAGCAGAGCGAGGTA
TGTAGGCGGTGCTACAGAGTTCTTGAAGTGGTGGCCTAACTACGGCTACACTAGAAGAACAGTATTTGGT
ATCTGCGCTCTGCTGAAGCCAGTTACCTTCGGAAAAAGAGTTGGTAGCTCTTGATCCGGCAAACAAACCA
CCGCTGGTAGCGGTGGTTTTTTTGTTTGCAAGCAGCAGATTACGCGCAGAAAAAAAGGATCTCAAGAAGA
TCCTTTGATCTTTTCTACGGGGTCTGACGCTCAGTGGAACGAAAACTCACGTTAAGGGATTTTGGTCATG
AGATTATCAAAAAGGATCTTCACCTAGATCCTTTTAAATTAAAAATGAAGTTTTAAATCAATCTAAAGTA
TATATGAGTAAACTTGGTCTGACAGTTACCAATGCTTAATCAGTGAGGCACCTATCTCAGCGATCTGTCT
ATTTCGTTCATCCATAGTTGCCTGACTCCCCGTCGTGTAGATAACTACGATACGGGAGGGCTTACCATCT
GGCCCCAGTGCTGCAATGATACCGCGAGACCCACGCTCACCGGCTCCAGATTTATCAGCAATAAACCAGC
CAGCCGGAAGGGCCGAGCGCAGAAGTGGTCCTGCAACTTTATCCGCCTCCATCCAGTCTATTAATTGTTG
CCGGGAAGCTAGAGTAAGTAGTTCGCCAGTTAATAGTTTGCGCAACGTTGTTGCCATTGCTACAGGCATC
GTGGTGTCACGCTCGTCGTTTGGTATGGCTTCATTCAGCTCCGGTTCCCAACGATCAAGGCGAGTTACAT
GATCCCCCATGTTGTGCAAAAAAGCGGTTAGCTCCTTCGGTCCTCCGATCGTTGTCAGAAGTAAGTTGGC
CGCAGTGTTATCACTCATGGTTATGGCAGCACTGCATAATTCTCTTACTGTCATGCCATCCGTAAGATGC
TTTTCTGTGACTGGTGAGTACTCAACCAAGTCATTCTGAGAATAGTGTATGCGGCGACCGAGTTGCTCTT
GCCCGGCGTCAATACGGGATAATACCGCGCCACATAGCAGAACTTTAAAAGTGCTCATCATTGGAAAACG
TTCTTCGGGGCGAAAACTCTCAAGGATCTTACCGCTGTTGAGATCCAGTTCGATGTAACCCACTCGTGCA
CCCAACTGATCTTCAGCATCTTTTACTTTCACCAGCGTTTCTGGGTGAGCAAAAACAGGAAGGCAAAATG
CCGCAAAAAAGGGAATAAGGGCGACACGGAAATGTTGAATACTCATACTCTTCCTTTTTCAATATTATTG
AAGCATTTATCAGGGTTATTGTCTCATGAGCGGATACATATTTGAATGTATTTAGAAAAATAAACAAATA
GGGGTTCCGCGCACATTTCCCCGAAAAGTGCCACCTGACGTCTAAGAAACCATTATTATCATGACATTAA
CCTATAAAAATAGGCGTATCACGAGGCCCTTTCGTC
Features (pLannotate 1.2.2; 16 found; start..end, strand, type, name):
    137..236     +  misc_feature   bom (fragment): basis of mobility region from pBR322
    242..399     -  CDS            lacZα (fragment): LacZα fragment of β-galactosidase; lacZ fragment
    543..950     +  CDS            H31_BOVIN (sequence withheld): Experimental evidence at protein level: Swiss-Prot protein existence level 1. Core component of nucleosome. Nucleosomes wrap and compact DNA into chromatin, limiting DNA accessibility to the cellular machineries which require DNA as a template. Histones thereby play a central role in transcription regulation, DNA repair, DNA replication and chromosomal stability. DNA accessibility is regulated via a complex set of post-translational modifications of histones, also called histone code, and nucleosome remodeling. From Bos taurus (Bovine).
    978..1685    +  CDS            mNeonGreen: mNeonGreen is a basic (constitutively fluorescent) green/yellow fluorescent protein published in 2013, derived from Branchiostoma lanceolatum. It is reported to be a very rapidly-maturing monomer with moderate acid sensitivity.
   1758..1791    +  protein_bind   lox71: Left element (LE) mutant of loxP (Araki et al., 2010). Cre-mediated recombination occurs in the 8-bp core sequence (GCATACAT). Cre recombinase
   1866..2261    +  CDS            BSD: blasticidin S deaminase; Aspergillus terreus BSD; confers resistance to blasticidin
   2268..2301    +  protein_bind   lox66: Right element (RE) mutant of loxP (Araki et al., 2010). Cre-mediated recombination occurs in the 8-bp core sequence (GCATACAT). Cre recombinase
   2362..2406    +  ncRNA          Histone3: Accession: RF00032 - Histone 3' UTR stem-loop
   2919..2935    -  protein_bind   lac operator: The lac repressor binds to the lac operator to inhibit transcription in E. coli. This inhibition can be relieved by adding lactose or isopropyl-β-D-thiogalactopyranoside (IPTG). lac repressor encoded by lacI
   2943..2973    -  promoter       lac promoter: promoter for the E. coli lac operon
   2988..3009    -  protein_bind   CAP binding site: CAP binding activates transcription in the presence of cAMP. E. coli catabolite activator protein
   3022..3114    -  CDS            lacI (fragment): lac repressor; lacI; The lac repressor binds to the lac operator to inhibit transcription in E. coli. This inhibition can be relieved by adding lactose or isopropyl-β-D-thiogalactopyranoside (IPTG).
   3297..3885    -  rep_origin     ori: high-copy-number ColE1/pMB1/pBR322/pUC origin of replication
   4056..4916    -  CDS            AmpR: β-lactamase; bla; confers resistance to ampicillin, carbenicillin, and related antibiotics
   4917..5021    -  promoter       AmpR promoter: bla
   5116..35      +  CDS            rop (fragment) (across the origin): Rop protein, which maintains plasmids at low copy number; rop
