[The description below was written by a language model from this plasmid's Addgene catalogue record and pLannotate feature annotations shown in this document.]
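Description:
qTAG-C-mNeon-Blast-H3C2 is a CRISPR knock-in donor template built on the pUC19 backbone. It is designed to tag the C-terminus of the endogenous human histone H3 gene H3C2 with mNeonGreen so that nuclei can be visualized in live mammalian cells. The plasmid is about 5.1 kb and is propagated in E. coli at high copy from the pUC/ColE1-type origin under ampicillin selection (AmpR with its bla promoter). Remnants of the pUC19 lacZα region, lac promoter/operator and CAP site flank the insert, and the annotation also picks up small bom, rop and lacI fragments.

The roughly 2.5 kb insert consists of H3C2 homology arms surrounding a promoterless tagging cassette. The 5′ arm covers the histone H3 coding sequence, which the annotation tool matched to the highly conserved bovine H3.1 protein although the record gives the source as human. This is followed by the mNeonGreen coding sequence and then, according to the stated purpose, a 2A element linking it to the blasticidin S deaminase gene (BSD); the 2A itself is not annotated in the feature table. The downstream arm includes the histone 3′ UTR stem-loop that is characteristic of replication-dependent histone transcripts.

Because no mammalian promoter is annotated, expression of both the H3-mNeonGreen fusion and blasticidin resistance should depend on correct in-frame integration at the locus, which allows edited cells to be enriched with the drug. BSD is flanked by lox71 and lox66 mutant sites, an arrangement that would permit Cre-mediated excision of the marker after selection. The donor is intended for co-transfection with the companion px330-PITCh-H3C2 sgRNA plasmid.
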