Addgene plasmid #207782: qTAG-C-mNeon-Blast-H3C2
Purpose: Donor template for mNeon-2A-Blast insertion into the C-terminus of the H3C2 locus for nuclei visualization. To be co-transfected with sgRNA plasmid px330-PITCh-H3C2 Addgene #207780
Depositing lab: Laurence Pelletier. Depositing organization: Sinai Health System. Publication: qTAG: an adaptable plasmid scaffold for CRISPR-based endogenous tagging. Philip R, Sharma A, Matellan L, Erpf AC, Hsu WH, Tkach JM, Wyatt HDM, Pelletier L. EMBO J. 2024 Dec 12. doi: 10.1038/s44318-024-00337-5. PubMed 39668248.
Backbone
  Vector backbone: pUC19
  Backbone manufacturer: Invitrogen
  Backbone size w/o insert (bp): 2686
  Vector type: Mammalian Expression, CRISPR ; Donor Template
  Selectable markers: Blasticidin
Growth in bacteria
  Bacterial resistance: Ampicillin, 100 μg/mL
  Growth temperature: 37°C
  Growth strain: DH5alpha
  Copy number: High Copy
Gene/Insert
  Gene/Insert name: H3C2 Homology Arms flanking a mNeon-Blast Cassette (alt name: H3C2)
  Species: H. sapiens (human)
  Insert size (bp): 2475
  Entrez Gene: H3C2 (a.k.a. H3/l, H3C1, H3C10, H3C11, H3C12, H3C3, H3C4, H3C6, H3C7, H3C8, H3FL, HIST1H3B)
  Cloning method: Unknown
  Sequencing primers: 5′ CTGCAAGGCGATTAAGTTGGGTAAC; 3′ GGCTCGTATGTTGTGTGGAATTGT
Terms and licenses: Academic/Nonprofit Terms; Industry Terms: Not Available to Industry
Depositor comments: To be co-transfected with sgRNA plasmid px330-PITCh-H3C2 https://www.addgene.org/207780 . Please visit https://www.biorxiv.org/content/10.1101/2023.11.01.565029v3 for bioRxiv preprint.
How to cite: qTAG-C-mNeon-Blast-H3C2 was a gift from Laurence Pelletier (Addgene plasmid # 207782 ; http://n2t.net/addgene:207782 ; RRID:Addgene_207782)
